>Addgene plasmid #107324 | pCSD_2XNLS-SpCas9WT-NLS-3xHA-2XNLS-NmCas9WT-2XNLS | depositor full sequence | sequence record 202508 | pCSD_2XNLS-SpCas9WT-NLS-3xHA-2XNLS-NmCas9WT-2XNLS sequence 11837 bps
ACCGCCATTCTGCCTGGGGACGTCGGAGCAAGCTTGATTTAGGTGACACTATAGAATACAAGCTACTTGT
TCTTTTTGCAGGATCCCATCGATTCGAATTCATGAAAAGGCCGGCGGCCACGAAAAAGGCCGGCCAGGCA
AAAAAGAAAAAGCTGGACGGCAGCGGAAGCCCCAAGAAGAAGAGGAAGGTACCATGGGACAAGAAGTACT
CCATTGGGCTCGATATCGGTACCAACAGCGTCGGCTGGGCCGTCATTACGGACGAGTACAAGGTGCCGAG
CAAAAAATTCAAAGTTCTGGGCAATACCGATCGCCACAGCATAAAGAAGAACCTCATTGGAGCCCTCCTG
TTCGACTCCGGGGAGACGGCCGAAGCCACGCGGCTCAAAAGAACAGCACGGCGCAGATATACCCGCAGAA
AGAATCGGATCTGCTACCTGCAGGAGATCTTTAGTAATGAGATGGCTAAGGTGGATGACTCTTTCTTCCA
TAGGCTGGAGGAGTCCTTTTTGGTGGAGGAGGATAAAAAGCACGAGCGCCACCCAATCTTTGGCAATATC
GTGGACGAGGTGGCGTACCATGAAAAGTACCCAACCATATATCATCTGAGGAAGAAGCTGGTAGACAGTA
CTGATAAGGCTGACTTGCGGTTGATCTATCTCGCGCTGGCGCACATGATCAAATTTCGGGGACACTTCCT
CATCGAGGGGGACCTGAACCCAGACAACAGCGATGTCGACAAACTCTTTATCCAACTGGTTCAGACTTAC
AATCAGCTTTTCGAGGAGAACCCGATCAACGCATCCGGCGTTGACGCCAAAGCAATCCTGAGCGCTAGGC
TGTCCAAATCCCGGCGGCTCGAAAACCTCATCGCACAGCTCCCTGGGGAGAAGAAGAACGGCCTGTTTGG
TAATCTTATCGCCCTGTCACTCGGGCTGACCCCCAACTTTAAATCTAACTTCGACCTGGCCGAAGATGCC
AAGCTGCAACTGAGCAAAGACACCTACGATGATGATCTCGACAATCTGCTGGCCCAGATCGGCGACCAGT
ACGCAGACCTTTTTTTGGCGGCAAAGAACCTGTCAGACGCCATTCTGCTGAGTGATATTCTGCGAGTGAA
CACGGAGATCACCAAAGCTCCGCTGAGCGCTAGTATGATCAAGCGCTATGATGAGCACCACCAAGACTTG
ACTTTGCTGAAGGCCCTTGTCAGACAGCAACTGCCTGAGAAGTACAAGGAAATTTTCTTCGATCAGTCTA
AAAATGGCTACGCCGGATACATTGACGGCGGAGCAAGCCAGGAGGAATTTTACAAATTTATTAAGCCCAT
CTTGGAAAAAATGGACGGCACCGAGGAGCTGCTGGTAAAGCTGAACAGAGAAGATCTGTTGCGCAAACAG
CGCACTTTCGACAATGGAAGCATCCCCCACCAGATTCACCTGGGCGAACTGCACGCTATCCTCAGGCGGC
AAGAGGATTTCTACCCCTTTTTGAAAGATAACAGGGAAAAGATTGAGAAAATCCTCACATTTCGGATACC
CTACTATGTAGGCCCCCTCGCTCGGGGAAATTCCAGATTCGCGTGGATGACTCGCAAATCAGAAGAGACC
ATCACTCCCTGGAACTTCGAGGAAGTCGTGGATAAGGGGGCCTCTGCCCAGTCCTTCATCGAAAGGATGA
CTAACTTTGATAAAAATCTGCCTAACGAAAAGGTGCTTCCTAAACACTCTCTGCTGTACGAGTACTTCAC
AGTTTATAACGAGCTCACCAAGGTCAAATACGTCACAGAAGGGATGAGAAAGCCAGCATTCCTGTCTGGA
GAGCAGAAGAAAGCTATCGTGGACCTCCTCTTCAAGACGAACCGGAAAGTTACCGTGAAACAGCTCAAAG
AAGACTATTTCAAAAAGATTGAATGTTTCGACTCTGTTGAAATCAGCGGAGTGGAGGATCGCTTCAACGC
ATCCCTGGGAACGTATCACGATCTCCTGAAAATCATTAAAGACAAGGACTTCCTGGACAATGAGGAGAAC
GAGGACATTCTTGAGGACATTGTCCTCACCCTTACGTTGTTTGAAGATAGGGAGATGATTGAAGAACGCT
TGAAAACTTACGCTCATCTCTTCGACGACAAAGTCATGAAACAGCTCAAGAGACGCCGATATACAGGATG
GGGGCGGCTGTCAAGAAAACTGATCAATGGCATCCGAGACAAGCAGAGTGGAAAGACAATCCTGGATTTT
CTTAAGTCCGATGGATTTGCCAACCGGAACTTCATGCAGTTGATCCATGATGACTCTCTCACCTTTAAGG
AGGACATCCAGAAAGCACAAGTTTCTGGCCAGGGGGACAGTCTTCACGAGCACATCGCTAATCTTGCAGG
TAGCCCAGCTATCAAAAAGGGAATACTGCAGACCGTTAAGGTCGTGGATGAACTCGTCAAAGTAATGGGA
AGGCATAAGCCCGAGAATATCGTTATCGAGATGGCCCGAGAGAACCAAACTACCCAGAAGGGACAGAAGA
ACAGTAGGGAAAGGATGAAGAGGATTGAAGAGGGTATAAAAGAACTGGGGTCCCAAATCCTTAAGGAACA
CCCAGTTGAAAACACCCAGCTTCAGAATGAGAAGCTCTACCTGTACTACCTGCAGAACGGCAGGGACATG
TACGTGGATCAGGAACTGGACATCAACCGGTTGTCCGACTACGACGTGGATCATATCGTGCCCCAAAGCT
TTCTCAAAGATGATTCTATTGATAATAAAGTGTTGACAAGATCCGATAAAAATAGAGGGAAGAGTGATAA
CGTCCCCTCAGAAGAAGTTGTCAAGAAAATGAAAAATTATTGGCGGCAGCTGCTGAACGCCAAACTGATC
ACACAACGGAAGTTCGATAATCTGACTAAGGCTGAACGAGGTGGCCTGTCTGAGTTGGATAAAGCCGGCT
TCATCAAAAGGCAGCTTGTTGAGACACGCCAGATCACCAAGCACGTGGCCCAAATTCTCGATTCACGCAT
GAACACCAAGTACGATGAAAATGACAAACTGATTCGAGAGGTGAAAGTTATTACTCTGAAGTCTAAGCTG
GTCTCAGATTTCAGAAAGGACTTTCAGTTTTATAAGGTGAGAGAGATCAACAATTACCACCATGCGCATG
ATGCCTACCTGAATGCAGTGGTAGGCACTGCACTTATCAAAAAATATCCCAAGCTGGAATCTGAATTTGT
TTACGGAGACTATAAAGTGTACGATGTTAGGAAAATGATCGCAAAGTCTGAGCAGGAAATAGGCAAGGCC
ACCGCTAAGTACTTCTTTTACAGCAATATTATGAATTTTTTCAAGACCGAGATTACACTGGCCAATGGAG
AGATTCGGAAGCGACCACTTATCGAAACAAACGGAGAAACAGGAGAAATCGTGTGGGACAAGGGTAGGGA
TTTCGCGACAGTCCGCAAGGTCCTGTCCATGCCGCAGGTGAACATCGTTAAAAAGACCGAAGTACAGACC
GGAGGCTTCTCCAAGGAAAGTATCCTCCCGAAAAGGAACAGCGACAAGCTGATCGCACGCAAAAAAGATT
GGGACCCCAAGAAATACGGCGGATTCGATTCTCCTACAGTCGCTTACAGTGTACTGGTTGTGGCCAAAGT
GGAGAAAGGGAAGTCTAAAAAACTCAAAAGCGTCAAGGAACTGCTGGGCATCACAATCATGGAGCGATCC
AGCTTCGAGAAAAACCCCATCGACTTTCTCGAAGCGAAAGGATATAAAGAGGTCAAAAAAGACCTCATCA
TTAAGCTGCCCAAGTACTCTCTCTTTGAGCTTGAAAACGGCCGGAAACGAATGCTCGCTAGTGCGGGCGA
GCTGCAGAAAGGTAACGAGCTGGCACTGCCCTCTAAATACGTTAATTTCTTGTATCTGGCCAGCCACTAT
GAAAAGCTCAAAGGGTCTCCCGAAGATAATGAGCAGAAGCAGCTGTTCGTGGAACAACACAAACACTACC
TTGATGAGATCATCGAGCAAATAAGCGAGTTCTCCAAAAGAGTGATCCTCGCCGACGCTAACCTCGATAA
GGTGCTTTCTGCTTACAATAAGCACAGGGATAAGCCCATCAGGGAGCAGGCAGAAAACATTATCCACTTG
TTTACTCTGACCAACTTGGGCGCGCCTGCAGCCTTCAAGTACTTCGACACCACCATAGACAGAAAGCGGT
ACACCTCTACAAAGGAGGTCCTGGACGCCACACTGATTCATCAGTCAATTACGGGGCTCTATGAAACAAG
AATCGACCTCTCTCAGCTCGGTGGAGACGGCACCGGCGGGCCCAAGAAGAAGAGGAAGGTATACCCATAC
GATGTTCCTGACTATGCGGGCTATCCCTATGACGTCCCGGACTATGCAGGATCGTATCCTTATGACGTTC
CAGATTACGCTGGATCCGCCGCTCCGGCAGCTAAGAAAAAGAAACTGGATTTCGAATCCGGAATGCCCAA
GAAGAAGAGGAAGGTGGCCGCCTTCAAGCCCAACCCCATCAACTACATCCTGGGCCTGGACATCGGCATC
GCCAGCGTGGGCTGGGCCATGGTGGAGATCGACGAGGACGAGAACCCCATCTGCCTGATCGACCTGGGTG
TGCGCGTGTTCGAGCGCGCTGAGGTGCCCAAGACTGGTGACAGTCTGGCTATGGCTCGCCGGCTTGCTCG
CTCTGTTCGGCGCCTTACTCGCCGGCGCGCTCACCGCCTTCTGCGCGCTCGCCGCCTGCTGAAGCGCGAG
GGTGTGCTGCAGGCTGCCGACTTCGACGAGAACGGCCTGATCAAGAGCCTGCCCAACACTCCTTGGCAGC
TGCGCGCTGCCGCTCTGGACCGCAAGCTGACTCCTCTGGAGTGGAGCGCCGTGCTGCTGCACCTGATCAA
GCACCGCGGCTACCTGAGCCAGCGCAAGAACGAGGGCGAGACCGCCGACAAGGAGCTGGGTGCTCTGCTG
AAGGGCGTGGCCGACAACGCCCACGCCCTGCAGACTGGTGACTTCCGCACTCCTGCTGAGCTGGCCCTGA
ACAAGTTCGAGAAGGAGAGCGGCCACATCCGCAACCAGCGCGGCGACTACAGCCACACCTTCAGCCGCAA
GGACCTGCAGGCCGAGCTGATCCTGCTGTTCGAGAAGCAGAAGGAGTTCGGCAACCCCCACGTGAGCGGC
GGCCTGAAGGAGGGCATCGAGACCCTGCTGATGACCCAGCGCCCCGCCCTGAGCGGCGACGCCGTGCAGA
AGATGCTGGGCCACTGCACCTTCGAGCCAGCCGAGCCCAAGGCCGCCAAGAACACCTACACCGCCGAGCG
CTTCATCTGGCTGACCAAGCTGAACAACCTGCGCATCCTGGAGCAGGGCAGCGAGCGCCCCCTGACCGAC
ACCGAGCGCGCCACCCTGATGGACGAGCCCTACCGCAAGAGCAAGCTGACCTACGCCCAGGCCCGCAAGC
TGCTGGGTCTGGAGGACACCGCCTTCTTCAAGGGCCTGCGCTACGGCAAGGACAACGCCGAGGCCAGCAC
CCTGATGGAGATGAAGGCCTACCACGCCATCAGCCGCGCCCTGGAGAAGGAGGGCCTGAAGGACAAGAAG
AGTCCTCTGAACCTGAGCCCCGAGCTGCAGGACGAGATCGGCACCGCCTTCAGCCTGTTCAAGACCGACG
AGGACATCACCGGCCGCCTGAAGGACCGCATCCAGCCCGAGATCCTGGAGGCCCTGCTGAAGCACATCAG
CTTCGACAAGTTCGTGCAGATCAGCCTGAAGGCCCTGCGCCGCATCGTGCCCCTGATGGAGCAGGGCAAG
CGCTACGACGAGGCCTGCGCCGAGATCTACGGCGACCACTACGGCAAGAAGAACACCGAGGAGAAGATCT
ACCTGCCTCCTATCCCCGCCGACGAGATCCGCAACCCCGTGGTGCTGCGCGCCCTGAGCCAGGCCCGCAA
GGTGATCAACGGCGTGGTGCGCCGCTACGGCAGCCCCGCCCGCATCCACATCGAGACCGCCCGCGAGGTG
GGCAAGAGCTTCAAGGACCGCAAGGAGATCGAGAAGCGCCAGGAGGAGAACCGCAAGGACCGCGAGAAGG
CCGCCGCCAAGTTCCGCGAGTACTTCCCCAACTTCGTGGGCGAGCCCAAGAGCAAGGACATCCTGAAGCT
GCGCCTGTACGAGCAGCAGCACGGCAAGTGCCTGTACAGCGGCAAGGAGATCAACCTGGGCCGCCTGAAC
GAGAAGGGCTACGTGGAGATCGACCATGCCCTGCCCTTCAGCCGCACCTGGGACGACAGCTTCAACAACA
AGGTGCTGGTGCTGGGCAGCGAGAATCAGAACAAGGGCAACCAGACCCCCTACGAGTACTTCAACGGCAA
GGACAACAGCCGCGAGTGGCAGGAGTTCAAGGCCCGCGTGGAGACCAGCCGCTTCCCCCGCAGCAAGAAG
CAGCGCATCCTGCTGCAGAAGTTCGACGAGGACGGCTTCAAGGAGCGCAACCTGAACGACACCCGCTACG
TGAACCGCTTCCTGTGCCAGTTCGTGGCCGACCGCATGCGCCTGACCGGCAAGGGCAAGAAGCGCGTGTT
CGCCAGCAACGGCCAGATCACCAACCTGCTGCGCGGCTTCTGGGGCCTGCGCAAGGTGCGCGCCGAGAAC
GACCGCCACCACGCCCTGGACGCCGTGGTGGTGGCCTGCAGCACCGTGGCCATGCAGCAGAAGATCACCC
GCTTCGTGCGCTACAAGGAGATGAACGCCTTCGACGGTAAAACCATCGACAAGGAGACCGGCGAGGTGCT
GCACCAGAAGACCCACTTCCCCCAGCCCTGGGAGTTCTTCGCCCAGGAGGTGATGATCCGCGTGTTCGGC
AAGCCCGACGGCAAGCCCGAGTTCGAGGAGGCCGACACCCCCGAGAAGCTGCGCACCCTGCTGGCCGAGA
AGCTGAGCAGCCGCCCTGAGGCCGTGCACGAGTACGTGACTCCTCTGTTCGTGAGCCGCGCCCCCAACCG
CAAGATGAGCGGTCAGGGTCACATGGAGACCGTGAAGAGCGCCAAGCGCCTGGACGAGGGCGTGAGCGTG
CTGCGCGTGCCCCTGACCCAGCTGAAGCTGAAGGACCTGGAGAAGATGGTGAACCGCGAGCGCGAGCCCA
AGCTGTACGAGGCCCTGAAGGCCCGCCTGGAGGCCCACAAGGACGACCCCGCCAAGGCCTTCGCCGAGCC
CTTCTACAAGTACGACAAGGCCGGCAACCGCACCCAGCAGGTGAAGGCCGTGCGCGTGGAGCAGGTGCAG
AAGACCGGCGTGTGGGTGCGCAACCACAACGGCATCGCCGACAACGCCACCATGGTGCGCGTGGACGTGT
TCGAGAAGGGCGACAAGTACTACCTGGTGCCCATCTACAGCTGGCAGGTGGCCAAGGGCATCCTGCCCGA
CCGCGCCGTGGTGCAGGGCAAGGACGAGGAGGACTGGCAGCTGATCGACGACAGCTTCAACTTCAAGTTC
AGCCTGCACCCCAACGACCTGGTGGAGGTGATCACCAAGAAGGCCCGCATGTTCGGCTACTTCGCCAGCT
GCCACCGCGGCACCGGCAACATCAACATCCGCATCCACGACCTGGACCACAAGATCGGCAAGAACGGCAT
CCTGGAGGGCATCGGCGTGAAGACCGCCCTGAGCTTCCAGAAGTACCAGATCGACGAGCTGGGCAAGGAG
ATCCGCCCCTGCCGCCTGAAGAAGCGCCCTCCTGTGCGCAGCAGGGCTGACCCCAAGAAGAAGAGGAAGG
TGGAGGCCAGCCTCGAGAAAAGGCCGGCGGCCACGAAAAAGGCCGGCCAGGCAAAAAAGAAAAAGGGCAG
TTAATGATCTAGTAATGATCTAGAACTATAGTGAGTCGTATTACGTAGATCCAGACATGATAAGATACAT
TGATGAGTTTGGACAAACCACAACTAGAATGCAGTGAAAAAAATGCTTTATTTGTGAAATTTGTGATGCT
ATTGCTTTATTTGTAACCATTATAAGCTGCAATAAACAAGTTAACAACAACAATTGCATTCATTTTATGT
TTCAGGTTCAGGGGGAGGTGTGGGAGGTTTTTTAATTCGCGGCCGCGGCGCCAATGCATTGGGCCCGGTA
CCCAGCTTTTGTTCCCTTTAGTGAGGGTTAATTGCGCGCTTGGCGTAATCATGGTCATAGCTGTTTCCTG
TGTGAAATTGTTATCCGCTCACAATTCCACACAACATACGAGCCGGAAGCATAAAGTGTAAAGCCTGGGG
TGCCTAATGAGTGAGCTAACTCACATTAATTGCGTTGCGCTCACTGCCCGCTTTCCAGTCGGGAAACCTG
TCGTGCCAGCTGCATTAATGAATCGGCCAACGCGCGGGGAGAGGCGGTTTGCGTATTGGGCGCTCTTCCG
CTTCCTCGCTCACTGACTCGCTGCGCTCGGTCGTTCGGCTGCGGCGAGCGGTATCAGCTCACTCAAAGGC
GGTAATACGGTTATCCACAGAATCAGGGGATAACGCAGGAAAGAACATGTGAGCAAAAGGCCAGCAAAAG
GCCAGGAACCGTAAAAAGGCCGCGTTGCTGGCGTTTTTCCATAGGCTCCGCCCCCCTGACGAGCATCACA
AAAATCGACGCTCAAGTCAGAGGTGGCGAAACCCGACAGGACTATAAAGATACCAGGCGTTTCCCCCTGG
AAGCTCCCTCGTGCGCTCTCCTGTTCCGACCCTGCCGCTTACCGGATACCTGTCCGCCTTTCTCCCTTCG
GGAAGCGTGGCGCTTTCTCATAGCTCACGCTGTAGGTATCTCAGTTCGGTGTAGGTCGTTCGCTCCAAGC
TGGGCTGTGTGCACGAACCCCCCGTTCAGCCCGACCGCTGCGCCTTATCCGGTAACTATCGTCTTGAGTC
CAACCCGGTAAGACACGACTTATCGCCACTGGCAGCAGCCACTGGTAACAGGATTAGCAGAGCGAGGTAT
GTAGGCGGTGCTACAGAGTTCTTGAAGTGGTGGCCTAACTACGGCTACACTAGAAGGACAGTATTTGGTA
TCTGCGCTCTGCTGAAGCCAGTTACCTTCGGAAAAAGAGTTGGTAGCTCTTGATCCGGCAAACAAACCAC
CGCTGGTAGCGGTGGTTTTTTTGTTTGCAAGCAGCAGATTACGCGCAGAAAAAAAGGATCTCAAGAAGAT
CCTTTGATCTTTTCTACGGGGTCTGACGCTCAGTGGAACGAAAACTCACGTTAAGGGATTTTGGTCATGA
GATTATCAAAAAGGATCTTCACCTAGATCCTTTTAAATTAAAAATGAAGTTTTAAATCAATCTAAAGTAT
ATATGAGTAAACTTGGTCTGACAGTTACCAATGCTTAATCAGTGAGGCACCTATCTCAGCGATCTGTCTA
TTTCGTTCATCCATAGTTGCCTGACTCCCCGTCGTGTAGATAACTACGATACGGGAGGGCTTACCATCTG
GCCCCAGTGCTGCAATGATACCGCGAGACCCACGCTCACCGGCTCCAGATTTATCAGCAATAAACCAGCC
AGCCGGAAGGGCCGAGCGCAGAAGTGGTCCTGCAACTTTATCCGCCTCCATCCAGTCTATTAATTGTTGC
CGGGAAGCTAGAGTAAGTAGTTCGCCAGTTAATAGTTTGCGCAACGTTGTTGCCATTGCTACAGGCATCG
TGGTGTCACGCTCGTCGTTTGGTATGGCTTCATTCAGCTCCGGTTCCCAACGATCAAGGCGAGTTACATG
ATCCCCCATGTTGTGCAAAAAAGCGGTTAGCTCCTTCGGTCCTCCGATCGTTGTCAGAAGTAAGTTGGCC
GCAGTGTTATCACTCATGGTTATGGCAGCACTGCATAATTCTCTTACTGTCATGCCATCCGTAAGATGCT
TTTCTGTGACTGGTGAGTACTCAACCAAGTCATTCTGAGAATAGTGTATGCGGCGACCGAGTTGCTCTTG
CCCGGCGTCAATACGGGATAATACCGCGCCACATAGCAGAACTTTAAAAGTGCTCATCATTGGAAAACGT
TCTTCGGGGCGAAAACTCTCAAGGATCTTACCGCTGTTGAGATCCAGTTCGATGTAACCCACTCGTGCAC
CCAACTGATCTTCAGCATCTTTTACTTTCACCAGCGTTTCTGGGTGAGCAAAAACAGGAAGGCAAAATGC
CGCAAAAAAGGGAATAAGGGCGACACGGAAATGTTGAATACTCATACTCTTCCTTTTTCAATATTATTGA
AGCATTTATCAGGGTTATTGTCTCATGAGCGGATACATATTTGAATGTATTTAGAAAAATAAACAAATAG
GGGTTCCGCGCACATTTCCCCGAAAAGTGCCACCTAAATTGTAAGCGTTAATATTTTGTTAAAATTCGCG
TTAAATTTTTGTTAAATCAGCTCATTTTTTAACCAATAGGCCGAAATCGGCAAAATCCCTTATAAATCAA
AAGAATAGACCGAGATAGGGT
[37 nt withheld, positions 10452-10488]
AAAGAACGTGGACTCCAACGTCAAAGG
[49 nt withheld, positions 10516-10564]
T
[91 nt withheld, positions 10566-10656]
G
[124 nt withheld, positions 10658-10781]
CCCATTCGCCATTCAGGCTGCGCAACTGTTGGGAAGGGCGATCGGTGCGGGCCTCTTCGCTATTACGCCA
GTCGACCATAGCCAATTCAATATGGCGTATATGGACTCATGCCAATTCAATATGGTGGATCTGGACCTGT
GCCAATTCAATATGGCGTATATGGACTCGTGCCAATTCAATATGGTGGATCTGGACCCCAGCCAATTCAA
TATGGCGGACTTGGCACCATGCCAATTCAATATGGCGGACTTGGCACTGTGCCAACTGGGGAGGGGTCTA
CTTGGCACGGTGCCAAGTTTGAGGAGGGGTCTTGGCCCTGTGCCAAGTCCGCCATATTGAATTGGCATGG
TGCCAATAATGGCGGCCATATTGGCTATATGCCAGGATCAATATATAGGCAATATCCAATATGGCCCTAT
GCCAATATGGCTATTGGCCAGGTTCAATACTATGTATTGGCCCTATGCCATATAGTATTCCATATATGGG
TTTTCCTATTGACGTAGATAGCCCCTCCCAATGGGCGGTCCCATATACCATATATGGGGCTTCCTAATAC
CGCCCATAGCCACTCCCCCATTGACGTCAATGGTCTCTATATATGGTCTTTCCTATTGACGTCATATGGG
CGGTCCTATTGACGTATATGGCGCCTCCCCCATTGACGTCAATTACGGTAAATGGCCCGCCTGGCTCAAT
GCCCATTGACGTCAATAGGACCACCCACCATTGACGTCAATGGGATGGCTCATTGCCCATTCATATCCGT
TCTCACGCCCCCTATTGACGTCAATGACGGTAAATGGCCCACTTGGCAGTACATCAATATCTATTAATAG
TAACTTGGCAAGTACATTACTATTGGAAGGACGCCAGGGTACATTGGCAGTACTCCCATTGACGTCAATG
GCGGTAAATGGCCCGCGATGGCTGCCAAGTACATCCCCATTGACGTCAATGGGGAGGGGCAATGACGCAA
ATGGGCGTTCCATTGACGTAAATGGGCGGTAGGCGTGCCTAATGGGAGGTCTATATAAGCAATGCTCGTT
TAGGGA
Features (pLannotate 1.2.2; 19 found; start..end, strand, type, name):
     37..55      +  promoter       SP6 promoter: promoter for bacteriophage SP6 RNA polymerase
    105..152     +  CDS            nucleoplasmin NLS: bipartite nuclear localization signal from nucleoplasmin
    197..4298    +  CDS            Cas9 (fragment): Cas9 (Csn1) endonuclease from the Streptococcus pyogenes Type II CRISPR/Cas system generates RNA-guided double strand breaks in DNA
   4332..4421    +  CDS            3xHA: three tandem HA epitope tags
   4495..7739    +  CDS            NmCas9 (fragment): Cas9 endonuclease from the Neisseria meningitidis Type II CRISPR/Cas system (Esvelt et al., 2013) generates RNA-guided double strand breaks in DNA
   7788..7835    +  CDS            nucleoplasmin NLS: bipartite nuclear localization signal from nucleoplasmin
   7866..7883    -  promoter       T7 promoter (fragment): promoter for bacteriophage T7 RNA polymerase
   7888..8022    -  polyA_signal   SV40 poly(A) signal: SV40 polyadenylation signal
   8135..8153    -  promoter       T3 promoter: promoter for bacteriophage T3 RNA polymerase
   8196..8218    -  protein_bind   lac operator (fragment): The lac repressor binds to the lac operator to inhibit transcription in E. coli. This inhibition can be relieved by adding lactose or isopropyl-β-D-thiogalactopyranoside (IPTG). lac repressor encoded by lacI
   8222..8252    -  promoter       lac promoter: promoter for the E. coli lac operon
   8267..8288    -  protein_bind   CAP binding site: CAP binding activates transcription in the presence of cAMP. E. coli catabolite activator protein
   8301..8393    -  CDS            lacI (fragment): lac repressor; lacI; The lac repressor binds to the lac operator to inhibit transcription in E. coli. This inhibition can be relieved by adding lactose or isopropyl-β-D-thiogalactopyranoside (IPTG).
   8576..9164    -  rep_origin     ori: high-copy-number ColE1/pMB1/pBR322/pUC origin of replication
   9335..10195   -  CDS            AmpR: β-lactamase; bla; confers resistance to ampicillin, carbenicillin, and related antibiotics
  10196..10300   -  promoter       AmpR promoter: bla
  10353..10781   -  rep_origin     f1 ori (sequence partly withheld): f1 bacteriophage origin of replication; arrow indicates direction of (+) strand synthesis
  10786..10852   -  CDS            lacZα (fragment): LacZα fragment of β-galactosidase; lacZ fragment
  10855..2       +  promoter       CMV IE94 promoter (across the origin): enhancer/promoter region of simian cytomegalovirus major immediate early transcription unit IE94
