>Addgene plasmid #107324 | pCSD_2XNLS-SpCas9WT-NLS-3xHA-2XNLS-NmCas9WT-2XNLS | addgene full sequence | sequence record 204720 | Addgene NGS Result
CCATTCTGCCTGGGGACGTCGGAGCAAGCTTGATTTAGGTGACACTATAGAATACAAGCTACTTGTTCTT
TTTGCAGGATCCCATCGATTCGAATTCATGAAAAGGCCGGCGGCCACGAAAAAGGCCGGCCAGGCAAAAA
AGAAAAAGCTGGACGGCAGCGGAAGCCCCAAGAAGAAGAGGAAGGTACCATGGGACAAGAAGTACTCCAT
TGGGCTCGATATCGGTACCAACAGCGTCGGCTGGGCCGTCATTACGGACGAGTACAAGGTGCCGAGCAAA
AAATTCAAAGTTCTGGGCAATACCGATCGCCACAGCATAAAGAAGAACCTCATTGGAGCCCTCCTGTTCG
ACTCCGGGGAGACGGCCGAAGCCACGCGGCTCAAAAGAACAGCACGGCGCAGATATACCCGCAGAAAGAA
TCGGATCTGCTACCTGCAGGAGATCTTTAGTAATGAGATGGCTAAGGTGGATGACTCTTTCTTCCATAGG
CTGGAGGAGTCCTTTTTGGTGGAGGAGGATAAAAAGCACGAGCGCCACCCAATCTTTGGCAATATCGTGG
ACGAGGTGGCGTACCATGAAAAGTACCCAACCATATATCATCTGAGGAAGAAGCTGGTAGACAGTACTGA
TAAGGCTGACTTGCGGTTGATCTATCTCGCGCTGGCGCACATGATCAAATTTCGGGGACACTTCCTCATC
GAGGGGGACCTGAACCCAGACAACAGCGATGTCGACAAACTCTTTATCCAACTGGTTCAGACTTACAATC
AGCTTTTCGAGGAGAACCCGATCAACGCATCCGGCGTTGACGCCAAAGCAATCCTGAGCGCTAGGCTGTC
CAAATCCCGGCGGCTCGAAAACCTCATCGCACAGCTCCCTGGGGAGAAGAAGAACGGCCTGTTTGGTAAT
CTTATCGCCCTGTCACTCGGGCTGACCCCCAACTTTAAATCTAACTTCGACCTGGCCGAAGATGCCAAGC
TGCAACTGAGCAAAGACACCTACGATGATGATCTCGACAATCTGCTGGCCCAGATCGGCGACCAGTACGC
AGACCTTTTTTTGGCGGCAAAGAACCTGTCAGACGCCATTCTGCTGAGTGATATTCTGCGAGTGAACACG
GAGATCACCAAAGCTCCGCTGAGCGCTAGTATGATCAAGCGCTATGATGAGCACCACCAAGACTTGACTT
TGCTGAAGGCCCTTGTCAGACAGCAACTGCCTGAGAAGTACAAGGAAATTTTCTTCGATCAGTCTAAAAA
TGGCTACGCCGGATACATTGACGGCGGAGCAAGCCAGGAGGAATTTTACAAATTTATTAAGCCCATCTTG
GAAAAAATGGACGGCACCGAGGAGCTGCTGGTAAAGCTGAACAGAGAAGATCTGTTGCGCAAACAGCGCA
CTTTCGACAATGGAAGCATCCCCCACCAGATTCACCTGGGCGAACTGCACGCTATCCTCAGGCGGCAAGA
GGATTTCTACCCCTTTTTGAAAGATAACAGGGAAAAGATTGAGAAAATCCTCACATTTCGGATACCCTAC
TATGTAGGCCCCCTCGCTCGGGGAAATTCCAGATTCGCGTGGATGACTCGCAAATCAGAAGAGACCATCA
CTCCCTGGAACTTCGAGGAAGTCGTGGATAAGGGGGCCTCTGCCCAGTCCTTCATCGAAAGGATGACTAA
CTTTGATAAAAATCTGCCTAACGAAAAGGTGCTTCCTAAACACTCTCTGCTGTACGAGTACTTCACAGTT
TATAACGAGCTCACCAAGGTCAAATACGTCACAGAAGGGATGAGAAAGCCAGCATTCCTGTCTGGAGAGC
AGAAGAAAGCTATCGTGGACCTCCTCTTCAAGACGAACCGGAAAGTTACCGTGAAACAGCTCAAAGAAGA
CTATTTCAAAAAGATTGAATGTTTCGACTCTGTTGAAATCAGCGGAGTGGAGGATCGCTTCAACGCATCC
CTGGGAACGTATCACGATCTCCTGAAAATCATTAAAGACAAGGACTTCCTGGACAATGAGGAGAACGAGG
ACATTCTTGAGGACATTGTCCTCACCCTTACGTTGTTTGAAGATAGGGAGATGATTGAAGAACGCTTGAA
AACTTACGCTCATCTCTTCGACGACAAAGTCATGAAACAGCTCAAGAGACGCCGATATACAGGATGGGGG
CGGCTGTCAAGAAAACTGATCAATGGCATCCGAGACAAGCAGAGTGGAAAGACAATCCTGGATTTTCTTA
AGTCCGATGGATTTGCCAACCGGAACTTCATGCAGTTGATCCATGATGACTCTCTCACCTTTAAGGAGGA
CATCCAGAAAGCACAAGTTTCTGGCCAGGGGGACAGTCTTCACGAGCACATCGCTAATCTTGCAGGTAGC
CCAGCTATCAAAAAGGGAATACTGCAGACCGTTAAGGTCGTGGATGAACTCGTCAAAGTAATGGGAAGGC
ATAAGCCCGAGAATATCGTTATCGAGATGGCCCGAGAGAACCAAACTACCCAGAAGGGACAGAAGAACAG
TAGGGAAAGGATGAAGAGGATTGAAGAGGGTATAAAAGAACTGGGGTCCCAAATCCTTAAGGAACACCCA
GTTGAAAACACCCAGCTTCAGAATGAGAAGCTCTACCTGTACTACCTGCAGAACGGCAGGGACATGTACG
TGGATCAGGAACTGGACATCAACCGGTTGTCCGACTACGACGTGGATCATATCGTGCCCCAAAGCTTTCT
CAAAGATGATTCTATTGATAATAAAGTGTTGACAAGATCCGATAAAAATAGAGGGAAGAGTGATAACGTC
CCCTCAGAAGAAGTTGTCAAGAAAATGAAAAATTATTGGCGGCAGCTGCTGAACGCCAAACTGATCACAC
AACGGAAGTTCGATAATCTGACTAAGGCTGAACGAGGTGGCCTGTCTGAGTTGGATAAAGCCGGCTTCAT
CAAAAGGCAGCTTGTTGAGACACGCCAGATCACCAAGCACGTGGCCCAAATTCTCGATTCACGCATGAAC
ACCAAGTACGATGAAAATGACAAACTGATTCGAGAGGTGAAAGTTATTACTCTGAAGTCTAAGCTGGTCT
CAGATTTCAGAAAGGACTTTCAGTTTTATAAGGTGAGAGAGATCAACAATTACCACCATGCGCATGATGC
CTACCTGAATGCAGTGGTAGGCACTGCACTTATCAAAAAATATCCCAAGCTGGAATCTGAATTTGTTTAC
GGAGACTATAAAGTGTACGATGTTAGGAAAATGATCGCAAAGTCTGAGCAGGAAATAGGCAAGGCCACCG
CTAAGTACTTCTTTTACAGCAATATTATGAATTTTTTCAAGACCGAGATTACACTGGCCAATGGAGAGAT
TCGGAAGCGACCACTTATCGAAACAAACGGAGAAACAGGAGAAATCGTGTGGGACAAGGGTAGGGATTTC
GCGACAGTCCGCAAGGTCCTGTCCATGCCGCAGGTGAACATCGTTAAAAAGACCGAAGTACAGACCGGAG
GCTTCTCCAAGGAAAGTATCCTCCCGAAAAGGAACAGCGACAAGCTGATCGCACGCAAAAAAGATTGGGA
CCCCAAGAAATACGGCGGATTCGATTCTCCTACAGTCGCTTACAGTGTACTGGTTGTGGCCAAAGTGGAG
AAAGGGAAGTCTAAAAAACTCAAAAGCGTCAAGGAACTGCTGGGCATCACAATCATGGAGCGATCCAGCT
TCGAGAAAAACCCCATCGACTTTCTCGAAGCGAAAGGATATAAAGAGGTCAAAAAAGACCTCATCATTAA
GCTGCCCAAGTACTCTCTCTTTGAGCTTGAAAACGGCCGGAAACGAATGCTCGCTAGTGCGGGCGAGCTG
CAGAAAGGTAACGAGCTGGCACTGCCCTCTAAATACGTTAATTTCTTGTATCTGGCCAGCCACTATGAAA
AGCTCAAAGGGTCTCCCGAAGATAATGAGCAGAAGCAGCTGTTCGTGGAACAACACAAACACTACCTTGA
TGAGATCATCGAGCAAATAAGCGAGTTCTCCAAAAGAGTGATCCTCGCCGACGCTAACCTCGATAAGGTG
CTTTCTGCTTACAATAAGCACAGGGATAAGCCCATCAGGGAGCAGGCAGAAAACATTATCCACTTGTTTA
CTCTGACCAACTTGGGCGCGCCTGCAGCCTTCAAGTACTTCGACACCACCATAGACAGAAAGCGGTACAC
CTCTACAAAGGAGGTCCTGGACGCCACACTGATTCATCAGTCAATTACGGGGCTCTATGAAACAAGAATC
GACCTCTCTCAGCTCGGTGGAGACGGCACCGGCGGGCCCAAGAAGAAGAGGAAGGTATACCCATACGATG
TTCCTGACTATGCGGGCTATCCCTATGACGTCCCGGACTATGCAGGATCGTATCCTTATGACGTTCCAGA
TTACGCTGGATCCGCCGCTCCGGCAGCTAAGAAAAAGAAACTGGATTTCGAATCCGGAATGCCCAAGAAG
AAGAGGAAGGTGGCCGCCTTCAAGCCCAACCCCATCAACTACATCCTGGGCCTGGACATCGGCATCGCCA
GCGTGGGCTGGGCCATGGTGGAGATCGACGAGGACGAGAACCCCATCTGCCTGATCGACCTGGGTGTGCG
CGTGTTCGAGCGCGCTGAGGTGCCCAAGACTGGTGACAGTCTGGCTATGGCTCGCCGGCTTGCTCGCTCT
GTTCGGCGCCTTACTCGCCGGCGCGCTCACCGCCTTCTGCGCGCTCGCCGCCTGCTGAAGCGCGAGGGTG
TGCTGCAGGCTGCCGACTTCGACGAGAACGGCCTGATCAAGAGCCTGCCCAACACTCCTTGGCAGCTGCG
CGCTGCCGCTCTGGACCGCAAGCTGACTCCTCTGGAGTGGAGCGCCGTGCTGCTGCACCTGATCAAGCAC
CGCGGCTACCTGAGCCAGCGCAAGAACGAGGGCGAGACCGCCGACAAGGAGCTGGGTGCTCTGCTGAAGG
GCGTGGCCGACAACGCCCACGCCCTGCAGACTGGTGACTTCCGCACTCCTGCTGAGCTGGCCCTGAACAA
GTTCGAGAAGGAGAGCGGCCACATCCGCAACCAGCGCGGCGACTACAGCCACACCTTCAGCCGCAAGGAC
CTGCAGGCCGAGCTGATCCTGCTGTTCGAGAAGCAGAAGGAGTTCGGCAACCCCCACGTGAGCGGCGGCC
TGAAGGAGGGCATCGAGACCCTGCTGATGACCCAGCGCCCCGCCCTGAGCGGCGACGCCGTGCAGAAGAT
GCTGGGCCACTGCACCTTCGAGCCAGCCGAGCCCAAGGCCGCCAAGAACACCTACACCGCCGAGCGCTTC
ATCTGGCTGACCAAGCTGAACAACCTGCGCATCCTGGAGCAGGGCAGCGAGCGCCCCCTGACCGACACCG
AGCGCGCCACCCTGATGGACGAGCCCTACCGCAAGAGCAAGCTGACCTACGCCCAGGCCCGCAAGCTGCT
GGGTCTGGAGGACACCGCCTTCTTCAAGGGCCTGCGCTACGGCAAGGACAACGCCGAGGCCAGCACCCTG
ATGGAGATGAAGGCCTACCACGCCATCAGCCGCGCCCTGGAGAAGGAGGGCCTGAAGGACAAGAAGAGTC
CTCTGAACCTGAGCCCCGAGCTGCAGGACGAGATCGGCACCGCCTTCAGCCTGTTCAAGACCGACGAGGA
CATCACCGGCCGCCTGAAGGACCGCATCCAGCCCGAGATCCTGGAGGCCCTGCTGAAGCACATCAGCTTC
GACAAGTTCGTGCAGATCAGCCTGAAGGCCCTGCGCCGCATCGTGCCCCTGATGGAGCAGGGCAAGCGCT
ACGACGAGGCCTGCGCCGAGATCTACGGCGACCACTACGGCAAGAAGAACACCGAGGAGAAGATCTACCT
GCCTCCTATCCCCGCCGACGAGATCCGCAACCCCGTGGTGCTGCGCGCCCTGAGCCAGGCCCGCAAGGTG
ATCAACGGCGTGGTGCGCCGCTACGGCAGCCCCGCCCGCATCCACATCGAGACCGCCCGCGAGGTGGGCA
AGAGCTTCAAGGACCGCAAGGAGATCGAGAAGCGCCAGGAGGAGAACCGCAAGGACCGCGAGAAGGCCGC
CGCCAAGTTCCGCGAGTACTTCCCCAACTTCGTGGGCGAGCCCAAGAGCAAGGACATCCTGAAGCTGCGC
CTGTACGAGCAGCAGCACGGCAAGTGCCTGTACAGCGGCAAGGAGATCAACCTGGGCCGCCTGAACGAGA
AGGGCTACGTGGAGATCGACCATGCCCTGCCCTTCAGCCGCACCTGGGACGACAGCTTCAACAACAAGGT
GCTGGTGCTGGGCAGCGAGAATCAGAACAAGGGCAACCAGACCCCCTACGAGTACTTCAACGGCAAGGAC
AACAGCCGCGAGTGGCAGGAGTTCAAGGCCCGCGTGGAGACCAGCCGCTTCCCCCGCAGCAAGAAGCAGC
GCATCCTGCTGCAGAAGTTCGACGAGGACGGCTTCAAGGAGCGCAACCTGAACGACACCCGCTACGTGAA
CCGCTTCCTGTGCCAGTTCGTGGCCGACCGCATGCGCCTGACCGGCAAGGGCAAGAAGCGCGTGTTCGCC
AGCAACGGCCAGATCACCAACCTGCTGCGCGGCTTCTGGGGCCTGCGCAAGGTGCGCGCCGAGAACGACC
GCCACCACGCCCTGGACGCCGTGGTGGTGGCCTGCAGCACCGTGGCCATGCAGCAGAAGATCACCCGCTT
CGTGCGCTACAAGGAGATGAACGCCTTCGACGGTAAAACCATCGACAAGGAGACCGGCGAGGTGCTGCAC
CAGAAGACCCACTTCCCCCAGCCCTGGGAGTTCTTCGCCCAGGAGGTGATGATCCGCGTGTTCGGCAAGC
CCGACGGCAAGCCCGAGTTCGAGGAGGCCGACACCCCCGAGAAGCTGCGCACCCTGCTGGCCGAGAAGCT
GAGCAGCCGCCCTGAGGCCGTGCACGAGTACGTGACTCCTCTGTTCGTGAGCCGCGCCCCCAACCGCAAG
ATGAGCGGTCAGGGTCACATGGAGACCGTGAAGAGCGCCAAGCGCCTGGACGAGGGCGTGAGCGTGCTGC
GCGTGCCCCTGACCCAGCTGAAGCTGAAGGACCTGGAGAAGATGGTGAACCGCGAGCGCGAGCCCAAGCT
GTACGAGGCCCTGAAGGCCCGCCTGGAGGCCCACAAGGACGACCCCGCCAAGGCCTTCGCCGAGCCCTTC
TACAAGTACGACAAGGCCGGCAACCGCACCCAGCAGGTGAAGGCCGTGCGCGTGGAGCAGGTGCAGAAGA
CCGGCGTGTGGGTGCGCAACCACAACGGCATCGCCGACAACGCCACCATGGTGCGCGTGGACGTGTTCGA
GAAGGGCGACAAGTACTACCTGGTGCCCATCTACAGCTGGCAGGTGGCCAAGGGCATCCTGCCCGACCGC
GCCGTGGTGCAGGGCAAGGACGAGGAGGACTGGCAGCTGATCGACGACAGCTTCAACTTCAAGTTCAGCC
TGCACCCCAACGACCTGGTGGAGGTGATCACCAAGAAGGCCCGCATGTTCGGCTACTTCGCCAGCTGCCA
CCGCGGCACCGGCAACATCAACATCCGCATCCACGACCTGGACCACAAGATCGGCAAGAACGGCATCCTG
GAGGGCATCGGCGTGAAGACCGCCCTGAGCTTCCAGAAGTACCAGATCGACGAGCTGGGCAAGGAGATCC
GCCCCTGCCGCCTGAAGAAGCGCCCTCCTGTGCGCAGCAGGGCTGACCCCAAGAAGAAGAGGAAGGTGGA
GGCCAGCCTCGAGAAAAGGCCGGCGGCCACGAAAAAGGCCGGCCAGGCAAAAAAGAAAAAGGGCAGTTAA
TGATCTAGTAATGATCTAGAACTATAGTGAGTCGTATTACGTAGATCCAGACATGATAAGATACATTGAT
GAGTTTGGACAAACCACAACTAGAATGCAGTGAAAAAAATGCTTTATTTGTGAAATTTGTGATGCTATTG
CTTTATTTGTAACCATTATAAGCTGCAATAAACAAGTTAACAACAACAATTGCATTCATTTTATGTTTCA
GGTTCAGGGGGAGGTGTGGGAGGTTTTTTAATTCGCGGCCGCGGCGCCAATGCATTGGGCCCGGTACCCA
GCTTTTGTTCCCTTTAGTGAGGGTTAATTGCGCGCTTGGCGTAATCATGGTCATAGCTGTTTCCTGTGTG
AAATTGTTATCCGCTCACAATTCCACACAACATACGAGCCGGGAGCATAAAGTGTAAAGCCTGGGGTGCC
TAATGAGTGAGCTAACTCACATTAATTGCGTTGCGCTCACTGCCCGCTTTCCAGTCGGGAAACCTGTCGT
GCCAGCTGCATTAATGAATCGGCCAACGCGCGGGGAGAGGCGGTTTGCGTATTGGGCGCTCTTCCGCTTC
CTCGCTCACTGACTCGCTGCGCTCGGTCGTTCGGCTGCGGCGAGCGGTATCAGCTCACTCAAAGGCGGTA
ATACGGTTATCCACAGAATCAGGGGATAACGCAGGAAAGAACATGTGAGCAAAAGGCCAGCAAAAGGCCA
GGAACCGTAAAAAGGCCGCGTTGCTGGCGTTTTTCCATAGGCTCCGCCCCCCTGACGAGCATCACAAAAA
TCGACGCTCAAGTCAGAGGTGGCGAAACCCGACAGGACTATAAAGATACCAGGCGTTTCCCCCTGGAAGC
TCCCTCGTGCGCTCTCCTGTTCCGACCCTGCCGCTTACCGGATACCTGTCCGCCTTTCTCCCTTCGGGAA
GCGTGGCGCTTTCTCATAGCTCACGCTGTAGGTATCTCAGTTCGGTGTAGGTCGTTCGCTCCAAGCTGGG
CTGTGTGCACGAACCCCCCGTTCAGCCCGACCGCTGCGCCTTATCCGGTAACTATCGTCTTGAGTCCAAC
CCGGTAAGACACGACTTATCGCCACTGGCAGCAGCCACTGGTAACAGGATTAGCAGAGCGAGGTATGTAG
GCGGTGCTACAGAGTTCTTGAAGTGGTGGCCTAACTACGGCTACACTAGAAGAACAGTATTTGGTATCTG
CGCTCTGCTGAAGCCAGTTACCTTCGGAAAAAGAGTTGGTAGCTCTTGATCCGGCAAACAAACCACCGCT
GGTAGCGGTGGTTTTTTTGTTTGCAAGCAGCAGATTACGCGCAGAAAAAAAGGATCTCAAGAAGATCCTT
TGATCTTTTCTACGGGGTCTGACGCTCAGTGGAACGAAAACTCACGTTAAGGGATTTTGGTCATGAGATT
ATCAAAAAGGATCTTCACCTAGATCCTTTTAAATTAAAAATGAAGTTTTAAATCAATCTAAAGTATATAT
GAGTAAACTTGGTCTGACAGTTACCAATGCTTAATCAGTGAGGCACCTATCTCAGCGATCTGTCTATTTC
GTTCATCCATAGTTGCCTGACTCCCCGTCGTGTAGATAACTACGATACGGGAGGGCTTACCATCTGGCCC
CAGTGCTGCAATGATACCGCGAGACCCACGCTCACCGGCTCCAGATTTATCAGCAATAAACCAGCCAGCC
GGAAGGGCCGAGCGCAGAAGTGGTCCTGCAACTTTATCCGCCTCCATCCAGTCTATTAATTGTTGCCGGG
AAGCTAGAGTAAGTAGTTCGCCAGTTAATAGTTTGCGCAACGTTGTTGCCATTGCTACAGGCATCGTGGT
GTCACGCTCGTCGTTTGGTATGGCTTCATTCAGCTCCGGTTCCCAACGATCAAGGCGAGTTACATGATCC
CCCATGTTGTGCAAAAAAGCGGTTAGCTCCTTCGGTCCTCCGATCGTTGTCAGAAGTAAGTTGGCCGCAG
TGTTATCACTCATGGTTATGGCAGCACTGCATAATTCTCTTACTGTCATGCCATCCGTAAGATGCTTTTC
TGTGACTGGTGAGTACTCAACCAAGTCATTCTGAGAATAGTGTATGCGGCGACCGAGTTGCTCTTGCCCG
GCGTCAATACGGGATAATACCGCGCCACATAGCAGAACTTTAAAAGTGCTCATCATTGGAAAACGTTCTT
CGGGGCGAAAACTCTCAAGGATCTTACCGCTGTTGAGATCCAGTTCGATGTAACCCACTCGTGCACCCAA
CTGATCTTCAGCATCTTTTACTTTCACCAGCGTTTCTGGGTGAGCAAAAACAGGAAGGCAAAATGCCGCA
AAAAAGGGAATAAGGGCGACACGGAAATGTTGAATACTCATACTCTTCCTTTTTCAATATTATTGAAGCA
TTTATCAGGGTTATTGTCTCATGAGCGGATACATATTTGAATGTATTTAGAAAAATAAACAAATAGGGGT
TCCGCGCACATTTCCCCGAAAAGTGCCACCTAAATTGTAAGCGTTAATATTTTGTTAAAATTCGCGTTAA
ATTTTTGTTAAATCAGCTCATTTTTTAACCAATAGGCCGAAATCGGCAAAATCCCTTATAAATCAAAAGA
ATAGACCGAGATAGGGT
[37 nt withheld, positions 10448-10484]
AAAGAACGTGGACTCCAACGTCAAAGG
[49 nt withheld, positions 10512-10560]
T
[91 nt withheld, positions 10562-10652]
G
[124 nt withheld, positions 10654-10777]
CCCATTCGCCATTCAGGCTGCGCAACTGTTGGGAAGGGCGATCGGTGCGGGCCTCTTCGCTATTACGCCA
GTCGACCGCCAATTCAATATGGCGTATATGGACTCATGCCAATTCAATATGGTGGATCTGGACCTGTGCC
AATTCAATATGGCGTATATGGACTCGTGCCAATTCAATATGGTGGATCTGGACCCCAGCCAATTCAATAT
GGCGGACTTGGCACCATGCCAATTCAATATGGCGGACCTGGCACTGTGCCAACTGGGGAGGGGTCTACTT
GGCACGGTGCCAAGTTTGAGGAGGGGTCTTGGCCCTGTGCCAAGTCCGCCATATTGAATTGGCATGGTGC
CAATAATGGCGGCCATATTGGCTATATGCCAGGATCAATATATAGGCAATATCCAATATGGCCCTATGCC
AATATGGCTATTGGCCAGGTTCAATACTATGTATTGGCCCTATGCCATATAGTATTCCATATATGGGTTT
TCCTATTGACGTAGATAGCCCCTCCCAATGGGCGGTCCCATATACCATATATGGGGCTTCCTAATACCGC
CCATAGCCACTCCCCCATTGACGTCAATGGTCTCTATATATGGTCTTTCCTATTGACGTCATATGGGCGG
TCCTATTGACGTATATGGCGCCTCCCCCATTGACGTCAATTACGGTAAATGGCCCGCCTGGCTCAATGCC
CATTGACGTCAATAGGACCACCCACCATTGACGTCAATGGGATGGCTCATTGCCCATTCATATCCGTTCT
CACGCCCCCTATTGACGTCAATGACGGTAAATGGCCCACTTGGCAGTACATCAATATCTATTAATAGTAA
CTTGGCAAGTACATTACTATTGGAAGTACGCCAGGGTACATTGGCAGTACTCCCATTGACGTCAATGGCG
GTAAATGGCCCGCGATGGCTGCCAAGTACATCCCCATTGACGTCAATGGGGAGGGGCAATGACGCAAATG
GGCGTTCCATTGACGTAAATGGGCGGTAGGCGTGCCTAATGGGAGGTCTATATAAGCAATGCTCGTTTAG
GGAACCG
Features (pLannotate 1.2.2; 19 found; start..end, strand, type, name):
     33..51      +  promoter       SP6 promoter: promoter for bacteriophage SP6 RNA polymerase
    101..148     +  CDS            nucleoplasmin NLS: bipartite nuclear localization signal from nucleoplasmin
    193..4294    +  CDS            Cas9 (fragment): Cas9 (Csn1) endonuclease from the Streptococcus pyogenes Type II CRISPR/Cas system generates RNA-guided double strand breaks in DNA
   4328..4417    +  CDS            3xHA: three tandem HA epitope tags
   4491..7735    +  CDS            NmCas9 (fragment): Cas9 endonuclease from the Neisseria meningitidis Type II CRISPR/Cas system (Esvelt et al., 2013) generates RNA-guided double strand breaks in DNA
   7784..7831    +  CDS            nucleoplasmin NLS: bipartite nuclear localization signal from nucleoplasmin
   7862..7879    -  promoter       T7 promoter (fragment): promoter for bacteriophage T7 RNA polymerase
   7884..8018    -  polyA_signal   SV40 poly(A) signal: SV40 polyadenylation signal
   8131..8149    -  promoter       T3 promoter: promoter for bacteriophage T3 RNA polymerase
   8192..8214    -  protein_bind   lac operator (fragment): The lac repressor binds to the lac operator to inhibit transcription in E. coli. This inhibition can be relieved by adding lactose or isopropyl-β-D-thiogalactopyranoside (IPTG). lac repressor encoded by lacI
   8218..8248    -  promoter       lac promoter: promoter for the E. coli lac operon
   8263..8284    -  protein_bind   CAP binding site: CAP binding activates transcription in the presence of cAMP. E. coli catabolite activator protein
   8297..8389    -  CDS            lacI (fragment): lac repressor; lacI; The lac repressor binds to the lac operator to inhibit transcription in E. coli. This inhibition can be relieved by adding lactose or isopropyl-β-D-thiogalactopyranoside (IPTG).
   8572..9160    -  rep_origin     ori: high-copy-number ColE1/pMB1/pBR322/pUC origin of replication
   9331..10191   -  CDS            AmpR: β-lactamase; bla; confers resistance to ampicillin, carbenicillin, and related antibiotics
  10192..10296   -  promoter       AmpR promoter: bla
  10349..10777   -  rep_origin     f1 ori (sequence partly withheld): f1 bacteriophage origin of replication; arrow indicates direction of (+) strand synthesis
  10782..10848   -  CDS            lacZα (fragment): LacZα fragment of β-galactosidase; lacZ fragment
  10855..11832   +  promoter       CMV IE94 promoter: enhancer/promoter region of simian cytomegalovirus major immediate early transcription unit IE94
