[The description below was written by a language model from this plasmid's Addgene catalogue record and pLannotate feature annotations shown in this document.]
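Description:
pCSD_2XNLS-SpCas9WT-NLS-3xHA-2XNLS-NmCas9WT-2XNLS is a mammalian expression and CRISPR plasmid of about 11.8 kb, built on the pCSDest2 backbone. It produces a single polypeptide in which wild-type Streptococcus pyogenes Cas9 is fused to wild-type Neisseria meningitidis Cas9. It is maintained in E. coli through a high-copy ColE1/pUC-type origin and selected with ampicillin via the β-lactamase gene. An f1 origin and remnants of the lac promoter/operator, lacI and lacZα are also annotated as leftover backbone sequence.

The roughly 7.7 kb fusion reading frame is driven by the simian cytomegalovirus IE94 enhancer/promoter and is followed by an SV40 polyadenylation signal. An SP6 promoter lies between the CMV element and the coding region, which in CS2-type vectors allows in vitro transcription of the insert, although the record does not state this use. T7 (partial) and T3 promoters sit downstream in the opposite orientation. Within the open reading frame, the annotation shows a nucleoplasmin bipartite NLS, the SpCas9 coding sequence, a 3xHA epitope tag in the linker region, the NmCas9 coding sequence and a C-terminal nucleoplasmin NLS. The plasmid name indicates further NLS copies at both termini and flanking the HA tag, but these were not individually annotated.

No guide RNA cassette appears in the feature tables, so guides for the two orthogonal nucleases must be supplied separately. The associated work describes such Cas9-Cas9 chimeras as a platform for genome editing. The depositor and sequencing-derived records differ by only three nucleotides in length and carry the same features.
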