Addgene plasmid #107324: pCSD_2XNLS-SpCas9WT-NLS-3xHA-2XNLS-NmCas9WT-2XNLS
Purpose: Expresses SpCas9 fused to NmCas9 in mammalian cells
Depositing lab: Scot Wolfe. Depositing organization: University of Massachusetts, Worcester. Publication: Orthogonal Cas9-Cas9 chimeras provide a versatile platform for genome editing. Bolukbasi MF, Liu P, Luk K, Kwok SF, Gupta A, Amrani N, Sontheimer EJ, Zhu LJ, Wolfe SA. Nat Commun. 2018 Nov 19;9(1):4856. doi: 10.1038/s41467-018-07310-x. PubMed 30451839.
Backbone
  Vector backbone: pCSDest2
  Total vector size (bp): 11837
  Vector type: Mammalian Expression, CRISPR
Growth in bacteria
  Bacterial resistance: Ampicillin, 100 μg/mL
  Growth temperature: 37°C
  Growth strain: DH5alpha
  Copy number: High Copy
Gene/Insert
  Gene/Insert name: SpCas9-NmCas9 fusion
  Species: Synthetic; S. pyogenes, N. meningitidis
  Insert size (bp): 7743
  Mutation: SpCas9 is fused to NmCas9
  Promoter: CMV IE94
  Tag / fusion protein: NLS (N terminal on insert); NLS (C terminal on insert)
  Cloning method: Gibson Cloning
  Sequencing primers: 5′ Sp6; 3′ T3
Terms and licenses: Academic/Nonprofit Terms; Industry Terms: Not Available to Industry
How to cite: pCSD_2XNLS-SpCas9WT-NLS-3xHA-2XNLS-NmCas9WT-2XNLS was a gift from Scot Wolfe (Addgene plasmid # 107324 ; http://n2t.net/addgene:107324 ; RRID:Addgene_107324)
